>Addgene plasmid #191103 | pLenti-NRCH-PE2max-BSD | addgene full sequence | sequence record 373421 | Addgene NGS Result
GTTACACCCTGTGAGCCTGCATGGGATGGATGACCCGGAGAGAGAAGTATTAGAGTGGAGGTTTGACAGC
CGCCTAGCATTTCATCACATGGCCCGAGAGCTGCATCCGGACTGTACTGGGTCTCTCTGGTTAGACCAGA
TCTGAGCCTGGGAGCTCTCTGGCTAACTAGGGAACCCACTGCTTAAGCCTCAATAAAGCTTGCCTTGAGT
GCTTCAAGTAGTGTGTGCCCGTCTGTTGTGTGACTCTGGTAACTAGAGATCCCTCAGACCCTTTTAGTCA
GTGTGGAAAATCTCTAGCAGGGCCCGTTTAAACCCGCTGATCAGCCTCGACTGTGCCTTCTAGTTGCCAG
CCATCTGTTGTTTGCCCCTCCCCCGTGCCTTCCTTGACCCTGGAAGGTGCCACTCCCACTGTCCTTTCCT
AATAAAATGAGGAAATTGCATCGCATTGTCTGAGTAGGTGTCATTCTATTCTGGGGGGTGGGGTGGGGCA
GGACAGCAAGGGGGAGGATTGGGAAGACAATAGCAGGCATGCTGGGGATGCGGTGGGCTCTATGGCTTCT
GAGGCGGAAAGAACCAGCTGGGGCTCTAGGGGGTATCCCC
[124 nt withheld, positions 601-724]
C
[91 nt withheld, positions 726-816]
A
[49 nt withheld, positions 818-866]
CCTTTGACGTTGGAGTCCACGTTCTTT
[37 nt withheld, positions 894-930]
ACCCTATCTCGGTCTATTCTTTTGATTTATAAGGGATTTTGCCGATTTCGGCCTATTGGTTAAAAAATGA
GCTGATTTAACAAAAATTTAACGCGAATTAATTCTGTGGAATGTGTGTCAGTTAGGGTGTGGAAAGTCCC
CAGGCTCCCCAGCAGGCAGAAGTATGCAAAGCATGCATCTCAATTAGTCAGCAACCAGGTGTGGAAAGTC
CCCAGGCTCCCCAGCAGGCAGAAGTATGCAAAGCATGCATCTCAATTAGTCAGCAACCATAGTCCCGCCC
CTAACTCCGCCCAGTTCCGCCCATTCTCCGCCCCATGGCTGACTAATTTTTTTTATTTATGCAGAGGCCG
AGGCCGCCTCTGCCTCTGAGCTATTCCAGAAGTAGTGAGGAGGCTTTTTTGGAGGCCTAGGCTTTTGCAA
AAAGCTCCCGGGAGCTTGTATATCCATTTTCGGATCTGATCAGCACGTGTTGACAATTAATCATCGGCAT
AGTATATCGGCATAGTATAATACGACAAGGTGAGGAACTAAACCATGGCCAAGTTGACCAGTGCCGTTCC
GGTGCTCACCGCGCGCGACGTCGCCGGAGCGGTCGAGTTCTGGACCGACCGGCTCGGGTTCTCCCGGGAC
TTCGTGGAGGACGACTTCGCCGGTGTGGTCCGGGACGACGTGACCCTGTTCATCAGCGCGGTCCAGGACC
AGGTGGTGCCGGACAACACCCTGGCCTGGGTGTGGGTGCGCGGCCTGGACGAGCTGTACGCCGAGTGGTC
GGAGGTCGTGTCCACGAACTTCCGGGACGCCTCCGGGCCGGCCATGACCGAGATCGGCGAGCAGCCGTGG
GGGCGGGAGTTCGCCCTGCGCGACCCGGCCGGCAACTGCGTGCACTTCGTGGCCGAGGAGCAGGACTGAC
ACGTGCTACGAGATTTCGATTCCACCGCCGCCTTCTATGAAAGGTTGGGCTTCGGAATCGTTTTCCGGGA
CGCCGGCTGGATGATCCTCCAGCGCGGGGATCTCATGCTGGAGTTCTTCGCCCACCCCAACTTGTTTATT
GCAGCTTATAATGGTTACAAATAAAGCAATAGCATCACAAATTTCACAAATAAAGCATTTTTTTCACTGC
ATTCTAGTTGTGGTTTGTCCAAACTCATCAATGTATCTTATCATGTCTGTATACCGTCGACCTCTAGCTA
GAGCTTGGCGTAATCATGGTCATAGCTGTTTCCTGTGTGAAATTGTTATCCGCTCACAATTCCACACAAC
ATACGAGCCGGAAGCATAAAGTGTAAAGCCTGGGGTGCCTAATGAGTGAGCTAACTCACATTAATTGCGT
TGCGCTCACTGCCCGCTTTCCAGTCGGGAAACCTGTCGTGCCAGCTGCATTAATGAATCGGCCAACGCGC
GGGGAGAGGCGGTTTGCGTATTGGGCGCTCTTCCGCTTCCTCGCTCACTGACTCGCTGCGCTCGGTCGTT
CGGCTGCGGCGAGCGGTATCAGCTCACTCAAAGGCGGTAATACGGTTATCCACAGAATCAGGGGATAACG
CAGGAAAGAACATGTGAGCAAAAGGCCAGCAAAAGGCCAGGAACCGTAAAAAGGCCGCGTTGCTGGCGTT
TTTCCATAGGCTCCGCCCCCCTGACGAGCATCACAAAAATCGACGCTCAAGTCAGAGGTGGCGAAACCCG
ACAGGACTATAAAGATACCAGGCGTTTCCCCCTGGAAGCTCCCTCGTGCGCTCTCCTGTTCCGACCCTGC
CGCTTACCGGATACCTGTCCGCCTTTCTCCCTTCGGGAAGCGTGGCGCTTTCTCATAGCTCACGCTGTAG
GTATCTCAGTTCGGTGTAGGTCGTTCGCTCCAAGCTGGGCTGTGTGCACGAACCCCCCGTTCAGCCCGAC
CGCTGCGCCTTATCCGGTAACTATCGTCTTGAGTCCAACCCGGTAAGACACGACTTATCGCCACTGGCAG
CAGCCACTGGTAACAGGATTAGCAGAGCGAGGTATGTAGGCGGTGCTACAGAGTTCTTGAAGTGGTGGCC
TAACTACGGCTACACTAGAAGAACAGTATTTGGTATCTGCGCTCTGCTGAAGCCAGTTACCTTCGGAAAA
AGAGTTGGTAGCTCTTGATCCGGCAAACAAACCACCGCTGGTAGCGGTGGTTTTTTTGTTTGCAAGCAGC
AGATTACGCGCAGAAAAAAAGGATCTCAAGAAGATCCTTTGATCTTTTCTACGGGGTCTGACGCTCAGTG
GAACGAAAACTCACGTTAAGGGATTTTGGTCATGAGATTATCAAAAAGGATCTTCACCTAGATCCTTTTA
AATTAAAAATGAAGTTTTAAATCAATCTAAAGTATATATGAGTAAACTTGGTCTGACAGTTACCAATGCT
TAATCAGTGAGGCACCTATCTCAGCGATCTGTCTATTTCGTTCATCCATAGTTGCCTGACTCCCCGTCGT
GTAGATAACTACGATACGGGAGGGCTTACCATCTGGCCCCAGTGCTGCAATGATACCGCGAGACCCACGC
TCACCGGCTCCAGATTTATCAGCAATAAACCAGCCAGCCGGAAGGGCCGAGCGCAGAAGTGGTCCTGCAA
CTTTATCCGCCTCCATCCAGTCTATTAATTGTTGCCGGGAAGCTAGAGTAAGTAGTTCGCCAGTTAATAG
TTTGCGCAACGTTGTTGCCATTGCTACAGGCATCGTGGTGTCACGCTCGTCGTTTGGTATGGCTTCATTC
AGCTCCGGTTCCCAACGATCAAGGCGAGTTACATGATCCCCCATGTTGTGCAAAAAAGCGGTTAGCTCCT
TCGGTCCTCCGATCGTTGTCAGAAGTAAGTTGGCCGCAGTGTTATCACTCATGGTTATGGCAGCACTGCA
TAATTCTCTTACTGTCATGCCATCCGTAAGATGCTTTTCTGTGACTGGTGAGTACTCAACCAAGTCATTC
TGAGAATAGTGTATGCGGCGACCGAGTTGCTCTTGCCCGGCGTCAATACGGGATAATACCGCGCCACATA
GCAGAACTTTAAAAGTGCTCATCATTGGAAAACGTTCTTCGGGGCGAAAACTCTCAAGGATCTTACCGCT
GTTGAGATCCAGTTCGATGTAACCCACTCGTGCACCCAACTGATCTTCAGCATCTTTTACTTTCACCAGC
GTTTCTGGGTGAGCAAAAACAGGAAGGCAAAATGCCGCAAAAAAGGGAATAAGGGCGACACGGAAATGTT
GAATACTCATACTCTTCCTTTTTCAATATTATTGAAGCATTTATCAGGGTTATTGTCTCATGAGCGGATA
CATATTTGAATGTATTTAGAAAAATAAACAAATAGGGGTTCCGCGCACATTTCCCCGAAAAGTGCCACCT
GACGTCGACGGATCGGGAGATCTCCCGATCCCCTATGGTGCACTCTCAGTACAATCTGCTCTGATGCCGC
ATAGTTAAGCCAGTATCTGCTCCCTGCTTGTGTGTTGGAGGTCGCTGAGTAGTGCGCGAGCAAAATTTAA
GCTACAACAAGGCAAGGCTTGACCGACAATTGCATGAAGAATCTGCTTAGGGTTAGGCGTTTTGCGCTGC
TTCGCGATGTACGGGCCAGATATACGCGTTGACATTGATTATTGACTAGTTATTAATAGTAATCAATTAC
GGGGTCATTAGTTCATAGCCCATATATGGAGTTCCGCGTTACATAACTTACGGTAAATGGCCCGCCTGGC
TGACCGCCCAACGACCCCCGCCCATTGACGTCAATAATGACGTATGTTCCCATAGTAACGCCAATAGGGA
CTTTCCATTGACGTCAATGGGTGGAGTATTTACGGTAAACTGCCCACTTGGCAGTACATCAAGTGTATCA
TATGCCAAGTACGCCCCCTATTGACGTCAATGACGGTAAATGGCCCGCCTGGCATTATGCCCAGTACATG
ACCTTATGGGACTTTCCTACTTGGCAGTACATCTACGTATTAGTCATCGCTATTACCATGGTGATGCGGT
TTTGGCAGTACATCAATGGGCGTGGATAGCGGTTTGACTCACGGGGATTTCCAAGTCTCCACCCCATTGA
CGTCAATGGGAGTTTGTTTTGGCACCAAAATCAACGGGACTTTCCAAAATGTCGTAACAACTCCGCCCCA
TTGACGCAAATGGGCGGTAGGCGTGTACGGTGGGAGGTCTATATAAGCAGCGCGTTTTGCCTGTACTGGG
TCTCTCTGGTTAGACCAGATCTGAGCCTGGGAGCTCTCTGGCTAACTAGGGAACCCACTGCTTAAGCCTC
AATAAAGCTTGCCTTGAGTGCTTCAAGTAGTGTGTGCCCGTCTGTTGTGTGACTCTGGTAACTAGAGATC
CCTCAGACCCTTTTAGTCAGTGTGGAAAATCTCTAGCAGTGGCGCCCGAACAGGGACTTGAAAGCGAAAG
GGAAACCAGAGGAGCTCTCTCGACGCAGGACTCGGCTTGCTGAAGCGCGCACGGCAAGAGGCGAGGGGCG
GCGACTGGTGAGTACGCCAAAAATTTTGACTAGCGGAGGCTAGAAGGAGAGAGATGGGTGCGAGAGCGTC
AGTATTAAGCGGGGGAGAATTAGATCGCGATGGGAAAAAATTCGGTTAAGGCCAGGGGGAAAGAAAAAAT
ATAAATTAAAACATATAGTATGGGCAAGCAGGGAGCTAGAACGATTCGCAGTTAATCCTGGCCTGTTAGA
AACATCAGAAGGCTGTAGACAAATACTGGGACAGCTACAACCATCCCTTCAGACAGGATCAGAAGAACTT
AGATCATTATATAATACAGTAGCAACCCTCTATTGTGTGCATCAAAGGATAGAGATAAAAGACACCAAGG
AAGCTTTAGACAAGATAGAGGAAGAGCAAAACAAAAGTAAGACCACCGCACAGCAAGCGGCCGCTGATCT
TCAGACCTGGAGGAGGAGATATGAGGGACAATTGGAGAAGTGAATTATATAAATATAAAGTAGTAAAAAT
TGAACCATTAGGAGTAGCACCCACCAAGGCAAAGAGAAGAGTGGTGCAGAGAGAAAAAAGAGCAGTGGGA
ATAGGAGCTTTGTTCCTTGGGTTCTTGGGAGCAGCAGGAAGCACTATGGGCGCAGCGTCAATGACGCTGA
CGGTACAGGCCAGACAATTATTGTCTGGTATAGTGCAGCAGCAGAACAATTTGCTGAGGGCTATTGAGGC
GCAACAGCATCTGTTGCAACTCACAGTCTGGGGCATCAAGCAGCTCCAGGCAAGAATCCTGGCTGTGGAA
AGATACCTAAAGGATCAACAGCTCCTGGGGATTTGGGGTTGCTCTGGAAAACTCATTTGCACCACTGCTG
TGCCTTGGAATGCTAGTTGGAGTAATAAATCTCTGGAACAGATTTGGAATCACACGACCTGGATGGAGTG
GGACAGAGAAATTAACAATTACACAAGCTTAATACACTCCTTAATTGAAGAATCGCAAAACCAGCAAGAA
AAGAATGAACAAGAATTATTGGAATTAGATAAATGGGCAAGTTTGTGGAATTGGTTTAACATAACAAATT
GGCTGTGGTATATAAAATTATTCATAATGATAGTAGGAGGCTTGGTAGGTTTAAGAATAGTTTTTGCTGT
ACTTTCTATAGTGAATAGAGTTAGGCAGGGATATTCACCATTATCGTTTCAGACCCACCTCCCAACCCCG
AGGGGACCCGACAGGCCCGAAGGAATAGAAGAAGAAGGTGGAGAGAGAGACAGAGACAGATCCATTCGAT
TAGTGAACGGATCGGCACTGCGTGCGCCAATTCTGCAGACAAATGGCAGTATTCATCCACAATTTTAAAA
GAAAAGGGGGGATTGGGGGGTACAGTGCAGGGGAAAGAATAGTAGACATAATAGCAACAGACATACAAAC
TAAAGAATTACAAAAACAAATTACAAAAATTCAAAATTTTCGGGTTTATTACAGGGACAGCAGAGATCCA
GTTTGGTTAATTAGCTAGCTAGGTCTTGAAAGGAGTGGGAATTGGCTCCGGTGCCCGTCAGTGGGCAGAG
CGCACATCGCCCACAGTCCCCGAGAAGTTGGGGGGAGGGGTCGGCAATTGATCCGGTGCCTAGAGAAGGT
GGCGCGGGGTAAACTGGGAAAGTGATGTCGTGTACTGGCTCCGCCTTTTTCCCGAGGGTGGGGGAGAACC
GTATATAAGTGCAGTAGTCGCCGTGAACGTTCTTTTTCGCAACGGGTTTGCCGCCAGAACACAGGACCGG
TTCTAGAGCCACCATGAAACGGACAGCCGACGGAAGCGAGTTCGAGTCACCAAAGAAGAAGCGGAAAGTC
GACAAGAAGTACAGCATCGGCCTGGACATCGGCACCAACTCTGTGGGCTGGGCCGTGATCACCGACGAGT
ACAAGGTGCCCAGCAAGAAATTCAAGGTGCTGGGCAACACCGACCGGCACAGCATCAAGAAGAACCTGAT
CGGAGCCCTGCTGTTCGACAGCGGCGAAACAGCCGAGGCCACCCGGCTGAAGAGAACCGCCAGAAGAAGA
TACACCAGACGGAAGAACCGGATCTGCTATCTGCAAGAGATCTTCAGCAACGAGATGGCCAAGGTGGACG
ACAGCTTCTTCCACAGACTGGAAGAGTCCTTCCTGGTGGAAGAGGATAAGAAGCACGAGCGGCACCCCAT
CTTCGGCAACATCGTGGACGAGGTGGCCTACCACGAGAAGTACCCCACCATCTACCACCTGAGAAAGAAA
CTGGTGGACAGCACCGACAAGGCCGACCTGCGGCTGATCTATCTGGCCCTGGCCCACATGATCAAGTTCC
GGGGCCACTTCCTGATCGAGGGCGACCTGAACCCCGACAACAGCGACGTGGACAAGCTGTTCATCCAGCT
GGTGCAGACCTACAACCAGCTGTTCGAGGAAAACCCCATCAACGCCAGCGGCGTGGACGCCAAGGCCATC
CTGTCTGCCAGACTGAGCAAGAGCAGAAAGCTGGAAAATCTGATCGCCCAGCTGCCCGGCGAGAAGAAGA
ATGGCCTGTTCGGAAACCTGATTGCCCTGAGCCTGGGCCTGACCCCCAACTTCAAGAGCAACTTCGACCT
GGCCGAGGATGCCAAACTGCAGCTGAGCAAGGACACCTACGACGACGACCTGGACAACCTGCTGGCCCAG
ATCGGCGACCAGTACGCCGACCTGTTTCTGGCCGCCAAGAACCTGTCCGACGCCATCCTGCTGAGCGACA
TCCTGAGAGTGAACACCGAGATCACCAAGGCCCCCCTGAGCGCCTCTATGGTGAAGAGATACGACGAGCA
CCACCAGGACCTGACCCTGCTGAAAGCTCTCGTGCGGCAGCAGCTGCCTGAGAAGTACAAAGAGATTTTC
TTCGACCAGAGCAAGAACGGCTACGCCGGCTACATTGACGGCGGAGCCAGCCAGGAAGAGTTCTACAAGT
TCATCAAGCCCATCCTGGAAAAGATGGACGGCACCGAGGAACTGCTCGTGAAGCTGAAGAGAGAGGACCT
GCTGCGGAAGCAGCGGACCTTCGACAACGGCATCATCCCCCACCAGATCCACCTGGGAGAGCTGCACGCC
ATTCTGCGGCGGCAGGGCGATTTTTACCCATTCCTGAAGGACAACCGGGAAAAGATCGAGAAGATCCTGA
CCTTCCGCATCCCCTACTACGTGGGCCCTCTGGCCAGGGGAAACAGCAGATTCGCCTGGATGACCAGAAA
GAGCGAGGAAACCATCACCCCCTGGAACTTCGAGGAAGTGGTGGACAAGGGCGCTTCCGCCCAGAGCTTC
ATCGAGCGGATGACCAACTTCGATAAGAACCTGCCCAACGAGAAGGTGCTGCCCAAGCACAGCCTGCTGT
ACGAGTACTTCACCGTGTATAACGAGCTGACCAAAGTGAAATACGTGACCGAGGGAATGAGAAAGCCCGC
CTTCCTGAGCGGCGAGCAGAAAAAGGCCATCGTGGACCTGCTGTTCAAGACCAACCGGAAAGTGACCGTG
AAGCAGCTGAAAGAGGACTACTTCAAGAAAATCGAGTGCTTCGACTCCGTGGAAATCTCCGGCGTGGAAG
ATCGGTTCAACGCCTCCCTGGGCACATACCACGATCTGCTGAAAATTATCAAGGACAAGGACTTCCTGGA
CAATGAGGAAAACGAGGACATTCTGGAAGATATCGTGCTGACCCTGACACTGTTTGAGGACAGAGAGATG
ATCGAGGAACGGCTGAAAACCTATGCCCACCTGTTCGACGACAAAGTGATGAAGCAGCTGAAGCGGCTGA
GATACACCGGCTGGGGCAGGCTGAGCCGGAAGCTGATCAACGGCATCCGGGACAAGCAGTCCGGCAAGAC
AATCCTGGATTTCCTGAAGTCCGACGGCTTCGCCAACAGAAACTTCATGCAGCTGATCCACGACGACAGC
CTGACCTTTAAAGAGGACATCCAGAAAGCCCAGGTGTCCGGCCAGGGCGATAGCCTGCACGAGCACATTG
CCAATCTGGCCGGCAGCCCCGCCATTAAGAAGGGCATCCTGCAGACAGTGAAGGTGGTGGACGAGCTCGT
GAAAGTGATGGGCGGCCACAAGCCCGAGAACATCGTGATCGAAATGGCCAGAGAGAACCAGACCACCCAG
AAGGGACAGAAGAACAGCCGCGAGAGAATGAAGCGGATCGAAGAGGGCATCAAAGAGCTGGGCAGCCAGA
TCCTGAAAGAACACCCCGTGGAAAACACCCAGCTGCAGAACGAGAAGCTGTACCTGTACTACCTGCAGAA
TGGGCGGGATATGTACGTGGACCAGGAACTGGACATCAACCGGCTGTCCGACTACGATGTGGACGCTATC
GTGCCTCAGAGCTTTCTGAAGGACGACTCCATCGACAACAAGGTGCTGACCAGAAGCGACAAGAACCGGG
GCAAGAGCGACAACGTGCCCTCCGAAGAGGTCGTGAAGAAGATGAAGAACTACTGGCGGCAGCTGCTGAA
CGCCAAGCTGATTACCCAGAGAAAGTTCGACAATCTGACCAAGGCCGAGAGAGGCGGCCTGAGCGAACTG
GATAAGGCCGGCTTCATCAAGAGACAGCTGGTGGAAACCCGGCAGATCACAAAGCACGTGGCACAGATCC
TGGACTCCCGGATGAACACTAAGTACGACGAGAATGACAAGCTGATCCGGGAAGTGAAAGTGATCACCCT
GAAGTCCAAGCTGGTGTCCGATTTCCGGAAGGATTTCCAGTTTTACAAAGTGCGCGAGATCAACAACTAC
CACCACGCCCACGACGCCTACCTGAACGCCGTCGTGGGAACCGCCCTGATCAAAAAGTACCCTAAGCTGG
AAAGCGAGTTCGTGTACGGCGACTACAAGGTGTACGACGTGCGGAAGATGATCGCCAAGAGCGAGCAGGA
AATCGGCAAGGCTACCGCCAAGTACTTCTTCTACAGCAACATCATGAACTTTTTCAAGACCGAGATTACC
CTGGCCAACGGCGAGATCCGGAAGCGGCCTCTGATCGAGACAAACGGCGAAACCGGGGAGATCGTGTGGG
ATAAGGGCCGGGATTTTGCCACCGTGCGGAAAGTGCTGAGCATGCCCCAAGTGAATATCGTGAAAAAGAC
CGAGGTGCAGACAGGCGGCTTCAGCAAAGAGTCTATCCTGCCCAAGGGCAACAGCGATAAGCTGATCGCC
AGAAAGAAGGACTGGGACCCTAAGAAGTACGGCGGCTTCAACAGCCCCACCGTGGCCTATTCTGTGCTGG
TGGTGGCCAAAGTGGAAAAGGGCAAGTCCAAGAAACTGAAGAGTGTGAAAGAGCTACTGGGGATCACCAT
CATGGAAAGAAGCAGCTTCGAGAAGAATCCCATCGACTTTCTGGAAGCCAAGGGCTACAAAGAAGTGAAA
AAGGACCTGATCATCAAGCTGCCTAAGTACTCCCTGTTCGAGCTGGAAAACGGCCGGAAGAGAATGCTGG
CCTCTGCCGGCGTGCTGCAGAAGGGAAACGAACTGGCCCTGCCCTCCAAATATGTGAACTTCCTGTACCT
GGCCAGCCACTATGAGAAGCTGAAGGGCTCCCCCGAGGATAATGAGCAGAAACAGCTGTTTGTGGAACAG
CACAAGCACTACCTGGACGAGATCATCGAGCAGATCAGCGAGTTCTCCAAGAGAGTGATCCTGGCCGACG
CTAATCTGGACAAAGTGCTGTCCGCCTACAACAAGCACCGGGATAAGCCCATCAGAGAGCAGGCCGAGAA
TATCATCCACCTGTTTACCCTGACCAATCTGGGAGCCCCTGCCGCCTTCAAGTACTTTGACACCACCATC
AACCGGAAGCAGTACAACACCACCAAAGAGGTGCTGGACGCCACCCTGATCCGGCAGAGCATCACCGGCC
TGTACGAGACACGGATCGACCTGTCTCAGCTGGGAGGTGACTCCGGCGGAAGCTCTGGTGGCAGCAAGCG
GACCGCCGACGGCTCTGAATTCGAGAGCCCTAAGAAGAAAAGAAAGGTGAGCGGAGGCTCTAGCGGCGGA
AGCACCCTGAACATTGAAGACGAGTATAGACTGCATGAAACAAGCAAGGAACCCGACGTGTCCCTGGGCT
CCACCTGGCTGTCCGACTTTCCCCAGGCCTGGGCCGAGACAGGAGGAATGGGCCTGGCCGTGCGGCAGGC
ACCCCTGATCATCCCTCTGAAGGCCACCTCTACACCCGTGAGCATCAAGCAGTACCCTATGTCTCAGGAG
GCCAGACTGGGCATCAAGCCTCACATCCAGAGGCTGCTGGACCAGGGCATCCTGGTGCCATGCCAGAGCC
CCTGGAACACACCACTGCTGCCCGTGAAGAAGCCAGGCACCAATGACTATAGACCCGTGCAGGATCTGAG
AGAGGTGAACAAGAGGGTGGAGGATATCCACCCCACCGTGCCCAACCCTTACAATCTGCTGTCCGGCCTG
CCCCCTTCTCACCAGTGGTATACAGTGCTGGACCTGAAGGATGCCTTCTTTTGTCTGAGACTGCACCCTA
CCAGCCAGCCACTGTTCGCCTTTGAGTGGAGGGACCCTGAGATGGGCATCTCTGGCCAGCTGACCTGGAC
ACGCCTGCCTCAGGGCTTCAAGAATAGCCCAACACTGTTTAACGAGGCCCTGCACCGCGACCTGGCAGAT
TTCCGGATCCAGCACCCAGATCTGATCCTGCTGCAGTACGTGGACGATCTGCTGCTGGCCGCCACCAGCG
AGCTGGATTGCCAGCAGGGAACACGCGCCCTGCTGCAGACCCTGGGAAACCTGGGATATAGGGCATCCGC
CAAGAAGGCCCAGATCTGTCAGAAGCAGGTGAAGTACCTGGGCTATCTGCTGAAGGAGGGCCAGAGATGG
CTGACAGAGGCCAGGAAGGAGACAGTGATGGGCCAGCCAACACCCAAGACCCCAAGACAGCTGAGGGAGT
TCCTGGGCAAAGCAGGATTTTGCAGGCTGTTCATCCCAGGATTCGCAGAGATGGCAGCACCTCTGTACCC
ACTGACCAAGCCGGGCACCCTGTTTAATTGGGGCCCTGACCAGCAGAAGGCCTATCAGGAGATCAAGCAG
GCCCTGCTGACAGCACCAGCCCTGGGCCTGCCAGACCTGACCAAGCCTTTCGAGCTGTTTGTGGATGAGA
AGCAGGGCTACGCCAAGGGCGTGCTGACCCAGAAGCTGGGACCATGGAGACGGCCCGTGGCCTATCTGTC
CAAGAAGCTGGACCCAGTGGCAGCAGGATGGCCACCATGCCTGAGGATGGTGGCAGCAATCGCCGTGCTG
ACAAAGGATGCCGGCAAGCTGACCATGGGACAGCCACTGGTCATCCTGGCACCACACGCAGTGGAGGCCC
TGGTGAAGCAGCCTCCAGATCGCTGGCTGTCTAACGCCCGGATGACACACTACCAGGCCCTGCTGCTGGA
CACCGATCGCGTGCAGTTTGGCCCTGTGGTGGCCCTGAATCCAGCCACCCTGCTGCCTCTGCCAGAGGAG
GGCCTGCAGCACAACTGTCTGGACATCCTGGCAGAGGCACACGGAACAAGGCCAGACCTGACCGATCAGC
CCCTGCCTGACGCCGATCACACATGGTATACCGATGGAAGCTCCCTGCTGCAGGAGGGCCAGAGGAAGGC
AGGAGCAGCAGTGACCACAGAGACAGAAGTGATCTGGGCCAAGGCCCTGCCAGCAGGCACATCCGCCCAG
CGGGCCGAGCTGATCGCCCTGACCCAGGCCCTGAAGATGGCCGAGGGCAAGAAGCTGAACGTGTACACAG
ACTCCAGATATGCCTTCGCCACCGCACACATCCACGGAGAGATCTACAGGCGCCGGGGCTGGCTGACCTC
TGAGGGCAAGGAGATCAAGAACAAGGATGAGATCCTGGCCCTGCTGAAGGCCCTGTTTCTGCCCAAGCGG
CTGAGCATCATCCACTGTCCTGGACACCAGAAGGGACACTCCGCCGAGGCAAGGGGCAATCGGATGGCCG
ACCAGGCCGCCAGAAAGGCTGCTATTACTGAAACTCCCGACACTTCCACTCTGCTGATTGAAAACTCCTC
CCCTTCTGGCGGCTCAAAAAGAACCGCCGACGGCAGCGAATTCGAGTCTCCCAAGAAGAAGAGGAAAGTC
GGCTCTGGCCCTGCCGCTAAGAGAGTGAAGCTGGACGGATCCGGCGCAACAAACTTCTCTCTGCTGAAAC
AAGCCGGAGATGTCGAAGAGAATCCTGGACCGATGGCCAAGCCTTTGTCTCAAGAAGAATCCACCCTCAT
TGAAAGAGCAACGGCTACAATCAACAGCATCCCCATCTCTGAAGACTACAGCGTCGCCAGCGCAGCTCTC
TCTAGCGACGGCCGCATCTTCACTGGTGTCAATGTATATCATTTTACTGGGGGACCTTGTGCAGAACTCG
TGGTGCTGGGCACTGCTGCTGCTGCGGCAGCTGGCAACCTGACTTGTATCGTCGCGATCGGAAATGAGAA
CAGGGGCATCTTGAGCCCCTGCGGACGGTGCCGACAGGTGCTTCTCGATCTGCATCCTGGGATCAAAGCC
ATAGTGAAGGACAGTGATGGACAGCCGACGGCAGTTGGGATTCGTGAATTGCTGCCCTCTGGTTATGTGT
GGGAGGGCTAACCGGTCGATATCAAGCTTATCGGTAATCAACCTCTGGATTACAAAATTTGTGAAAGATT
GACTGGTATTCTTAACTATGTTGCTCCTTTTACGCTATGTGGATACGCTGCTTTAATGCCTTTGTATCAT
GCTATTGCTTCCCGTATGGCTTTCATTTTCTCCTCCTTGTATAAATCCTGGTTGCTGTCTCTTTATGAGG
AGTTGTGGCCCGTTGTCAGGCAACGTGGCGTGGTGTGCACTGTGTTTGCTGACGCAACCCCCACTGGTTG
GGGCATTGCCACCACCTGTCAGCTCCTTTCCGGGACTTTCGCTTTCCCCCTCCCTATTGCCACGGCGGAA
CTCATCGCCGCCTGCCTTGCCCGCTGCTGGACAGGGGCTCGGCTGTTGGGCACTGACAATTCCGTGGTGT
TGTCGGGGAAATCATCGTCCTTTCCTTGGCTGCTCGCCTGTGTTGCCACCTGGATTCTGCGCGGGACGTC
CTTCTGCTACGTCCCTTCGGCCCTCAATCCAGCGGACCTTCCTTCCCGCGGCCTGCTGCCGGCTCTGCGG
CCTCTTCCGCGTCTTCGCCTTCGCCCTCAGACGAGTCGGATCTCCCTTTGGGCCGCCTCCCCGCATCGAT
ACCGTCGACCTCGAGACCTAGAAAAACATGGAGCAATCACAAGTAGCAATACAGCAGCTACCAATGCTGA
TTGTGCCTGGCTAGAAGCACAAGAGGAGGAGGAGGTGGGTTTTCCAGTCACACCTCAGGTACCTTTAAGA
CCAATGACTTACAAGGCAGCTGTAGATCTTAGCCACTTTTTAAAAGAAAAGGGGGGACTGGAAGGGCTAA
TTCACTCCCAACGAAGACAAGATATCCTTGATCTGTGGATCTACCACACACAAGGCTACTTCCCTGATTG
GCAGAACTACACACCAGGGCCAGGGATCAGATATCCACTGACCTTTGGATGGTGCTACAAGCTAGTACCA
GTTGAGCAAGAGAAGGTAGAAGAAGCCAATGAAGGAGAGAACACCCGCTT
Features (pLannotate 1.2.2; 35 found; start..end, strand, type, name):
    119..299     +  LTR            5' LTR (truncated): truncated 5' long terminal repeat (LTR) from HIV-1
    331..555     +  polyA_signal   bGH poly(A) signal: bovine growth hormone polyadenylation signal
    559..580     +  promoter       SV40 promoter (fragment): SV40 enhancer and early promoter
    601..1029    +  rep_origin     f1 ori (sequence partly withheld): f1 bacteriophage origin of replication; arrow indicates direction of (+) strand synthesis
   1056..1127    +  promoter       SV40 promoter (fragment): SV40 enhancer and early promoter
   1128..1199    +  promoter       SV40 promoter (fragment): SV40 enhancer and early promoter
   1203..1337    +  rep_origin     SV40 ori: SV40 origin of replication
   1399..1446    +  promoter       EM7 promoter: synthetic bacterial promoter&nbsp
   1465..1839    +  CDS            BleoR: antibiotic-binding protein; Sh ble from Streptoalloteichus hindustanus; confers resistance to bleomycin, phleomycin, and Zeocin™
   1849..1974    +  CDS            ble (fragment): BLE_KLEPN - Experimental evidence at protein level: Swiss-Prot protein existence level 1. Binding protein with a strong affinity to the bleomycin family of antibiotics. Binds to CL990; an antimitotic-antibiotic compound. From Klebsiella pneumoniae.
   1969..2090    +  polyA_signal   SV40 poly(A) signal: SV40 polyadenylation signal
   2161..2183    -  protein_bind   lac operator (fragment): The lac repressor binds to the lac operator to inhibit transcription in E. coli. This inhibition can be relieved by adding lactose or isopropyl-β-D-thiogalactopyranoside (IPTG). lac repressor encoded by lacI
   2187..2217    -  promoter       lac promoter: promoter for the E. coli lac operon
   2232..2253    -  protein_bind   CAP binding site: CAP binding activates transcription in the presence of cAMP. E. coli catabolite activator protein
   2266..2358    -  CDS            lacI (fragment): lac repressor; lacI; The lac repressor binds to the lac operator to inhibit transcription in E. coli. This inhibition can be relieved by adding lactose or isopropyl-β-D-thiogalactopyranoside (IPTG).
   2541..3129    -  rep_origin     ori: high-copy-number ColE1/pMB1/pBR322/pUC origin of replication
   3300..4160    -  CDS            AmpR: β-lactamase; bla; confers resistance to ampicillin, carbenicillin, and related antibiotics
   4161..4265    -  promoter       AmpR promoter: bla
   4324..4376    -  misc_feature   bom (fragment): basis of mobility region from pBR322
   4531..4910    +  enhancer       CMV enhancer: human cytomegalovirus immediate early enhancer
   4911..5110    +  promoter       CMV promoter: human cytomegalovirus (CMV) immediate early promoter
   5128..5308    +  LTR            5' LTR (truncated): truncated 5' long terminal repeat (LTR) from HIV-1
   5355..5480    +  misc_feature   HIV-1 Ψ: packaging signal of human immunodeficiency virus type 1
   5464..5827    +  CDS            HIV-1 gag (fragment): gag protein from human immunodeficiency virus 1; gag
   5973..6206    +  misc_feature   RRE: The Rev response element (RRE) of HIV-1 allows for Rev-dependent mRNA export from the nucleus to the cytoplasm.
   6583..6683    +  CDS            Rev (fragment): human immunodeficiency virus 1 (HIV-1) Rev protein; rev; enhances nuclear export of unspliced and incompletely spliced viral mRNAs
   6733..6850    +  misc_feature   cPPT/CTS: central polypurine tract and central termination sequence of HIV-1
   6899..6917    +  CDS            small t antigen (fragment): SV40 (simian virus 40) small t antigen
   6943..7154    +  promoter       EF-1α core promoter: core promoter for human elongation factor EF-1α
   7231..11332   +  CDS            dCas9 (fragment): catalytically dead mutant of the Cas9 endonuclease from the Streptococcus pyogenes Type II CRISPR/Cas system RNA-guided DNA-binding protein that lacks endonuclease activity due to the D10A mutation in the RuvC catalytic domain and the N863A mutation in the HNH catalytic domain
  11434..13464   +  CDS            gag-pol (fragment): POL_MLVMS - Experimental evidence at protein level: Swiss-Prot protein existence level 1. [Integrase]: Catalyzes viral DNA integration into the host chromosome, by performing a series of DNA cutting and joining reactions. This enzyme activity takes place after virion entry into a cell and reverse transcription of the RNA genome in dsDNA. The first step in the integration process is 3' processing. This step requires a complex comprising the viral genome, matrix protein and integrase. This complex is called the pre-integration complex (PIC). The integrase protein removes 2 nucleotides from each
  13633..14031   +  CDS            BSD: blasticidin S deaminase; Aspergillus terreus BSD; confers resistance to blasticidin
  14036..14053   +  misc_feature   MCS (fragment): pBluescript multiple cloning site
  14056..14644   +  misc_feature   WPRE: woodchuck hepatitis virus posttranscriptional regulatory element
  14581..112     +  CDS            nef (fragment) (across the origin): NEF_HV1H2 - Experimental evidence at protein level: Swiss-Prot protein existence level 1. Extracellular Nef protein targets CD4(+) T-lymphocytes for apoptosis by interacting with CXCR4 surface receptors. From Human immunodeficiency virus type 1 group M subtype B (isolate HXB2) (HIV-1).
