[The description below was written by a language model from this plasmid's Addgene catalogue record and pLannotate feature annotations shown in this document.]
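Description:
pLenti-NRCH-PE2max-BSD is a roughly 15 kb lentiviral transfer plasmid for stable mammalian expression of a prime editor built on the NRCH PAM variant of SpCas9. It derives from the pLenti-PE2max-BSD backbone and is propagated in E. coli through a high-copy ColE1/pUC origin with ampicillin resistance. The backbone also carries an f1 origin, an SV40 origin and an SV40/EM7-driven bleomycin (Zeocin) resistance cassette outside the viral genome. Viral RNA is produced from a CMV enhancer/promoter fused to a truncated HIV-1 5' LTR. This is followed by the Ψ packaging signal with a gag fragment, the Rev response element for Rev-dependent nuclear export, and the cPPT/CTS. A WPRE, which boosts transcript stability and expression, sits upstream of the truncated 3' LTR, and a bGH polyadenylation signal lies beyond that LTR.

The payload is driven by an EF-1α promoter, annotated as the core form. It encodes NRCH-PEmax, a 6.4 kb open reading frame. The automated annotation labels the Cas9 portion as dCas9, but the record states that it is SpCas9-NRCH carrying R221K, N394K and H840A, which makes it an H840A nickase with the PEmax substitutions. The segment annotated as Moloney murine leukaemia virus gag-pol corresponds to the reverse transcriptase domain of the prime editor. Downstream, according to the catalogue description, a P2A peptide links the editor to blasticidin S deaminase, so both proteins come from one transcript and transduced cells can be selected with blasticidin. The P2A itself is not annotated in the feature table.

The construct is suited to making cell lines that stably express a prime editor with altered, non-NGG PAM compatibility. It was deposited in connection with work on predicting prime editing efficiencies across different editor systems and cell types.
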