Addgene plasmid #191103: pLenti-NRCH-PE2max-BSD
Purpose: Lentiviral expression plasmid of NRCH-PEmax prime editor with P2A-BSD marker
Depositing lab: Hyongbum Kim. Depositing organization: Yonsei University Health System. Publication: Prediction of efficiencies for diverse prime editing systems in multiple cell types. Yu G, Kim HK, Park J, Kwak H, Cheong Y, Kim D, Kim J, Kim J, Kim HH. Cell. 2023 Apr 21:S0092-8674(23)00331-8. doi: 10.1016/j.cell.2023.03.034. PubMed 37119812.
Backbone
  Vector backbone: pLenti-PE2max-BSD
  Backbone manufacturer: Hyongbum Kim
  Backbone size w/o insert (bp): 8693
  Total vector size (bp): 15050
  Vector type: Mammalian Expression, Lentiviral, CRISPR
  Selectable markers: Blasticidin
Growth in bacteria
  Bacterial resistance: Ampicillin, 100 μg/mL
  Growth temperature: 37°C
  Growth strain: NEB Stable
  Copy number: High Copy
Gene/Insert
  Gene/Insert name: NRCH-PEmax
  Species: H. sapiens (human)
  Insert size (bp): 6357
  Mutation: Changed R221K, N394K, H840A from SpCas9-NRCH
  Promoter: EF-1a
  Cloning method: Gibson Cloning
  Sequencing primers: 5′ GTAAACTGGGAAAGTGATGTCGTGT; 3′ ggttgcgtcagcaaacacag
Terms and licenses: Academic/Nonprofit Terms; Industry Terms: Not Available to Industry
How to cite: pLenti-NRCH-PE2max-BSD was a gift from Hyongbum Kim (Addgene plasmid # 191103 ; http://n2t.net/addgene:191103 ; RRID:Addgene_191103)
